Addgene plasmid #76984: STK33 gRNA (BRDN0001149402)
Purpose: 3rd generation lentiviral gRNA plasmid targeting human STK33
Depositing lab: John Doench & David Root. Depositing organization: Broad Institute. Publication: Optimized sgRNA design to maximize activity and minimize off-target effects of CRISPR-Cas9. Doench JG, Fusi N, Sullender M, Hegde M, Vaimberg EW, Donovan KF, Smith I, Tothova Z, Wilen C, Orchard R, Virgin HW, Listgarten J, Root DE. Nat Biotechnol. 2016 Jan 18. doi: 10.1038/nbt.3437. PubMed 26780180.
Backbone
  Vector backbone: lentiGuide-Puro
  Backbone manufacturer: Zhang Lab (Addgene plasmid # 52963)
  Vector type: Mammalian Expression, Lentiviral, CRISPR
  Selectable markers: Puromycin
Growth in bacteria
  Bacterial resistance: Ampicillin, 100 μg/mL
  Growth temperature: 37°C
  Growth strain: DH5alpha
  Copy number: High Copy
Gene/Insert
  Gene/Insert name: STK33 (alt names: STK33; NM_001289058.1)
  gRNA/shRNA sequence: GGTCGGGGCAACTTTACAGA
  Species: H. sapiens (human)
  Entrez Gene: STK33
  Promoter: hU6
  Cloning method: Unknown
  Sequencing primers: 5′ U6-F; 3′ pS2-R
Terms and licenses: Academic/Nonprofit Terms; Industry Terms: Not Available to Industry
Depositor comments: The gRNA was designed to target the following Genbank reference sequence(s): NM_001289058.1,NM_001289061.1,NM_030906.3. Note that this plasmid does NOT contain Cas9. It should be used in conjunction with lentiCas9-Blast (Addgene #52962) or otherwise with cell lines already expressing Cas9. Browse the full kinome gRNA library at http://www.addgene.org/pooled-library/broadgpp-human-kinome/ or visit http://www.broadinstitute.org/rnai/public/ for detailed protocols and information.
How to cite: STK33 gRNA (BRDN0001149402) was a gift from John Doench & David Root (Addgene plasmid # 76984 ; http://n2t.net/addgene:76984 ; RRID:Addgene_76984)
