[The description below was written by a language model from this plasmid's Addgene catalogue record and pLannotate feature annotations shown in this document.]
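Description:
STK33 gRNA (BRDN0001149402) is a third-generation lentiviral guide RNA plasmid built on the lentiGuide-Puro backbone, carrying a single guide designed against human STK33, a serine/threonine kinase gene; the guide was designed to match three STK33 reference transcripts. In bacteria the 8.3 kb plasmid is maintained at high copy through a ColE1/pUC-type origin and selected with ampicillin via the β-lactamase gene. An f1 origin, an SV40 origin and leftover lac and phage promoter elements are also present in the backbone.

The lentiviral transfer cassette begins with an RSV promoter fused to a truncated HIV-1 5' LTR, which drives Tat-independent production of the viral genomic RNA in packaging cells. It is followed by the Ψ packaging signal with a partial gag region, the Rev response element for nuclear export, and a cPPT/CTS that aids nuclear import of the reverse-transcribed genome. A ΔU3 self-inactivating 3' LTR closes the cassette, so the integrated provirus lacks LTR promoter activity.

Two expression units sit between the LTRs. The human U6 RNA polymerase III promoter transcribes the STK33 spacer fused to the Streptococcus pyogenes Cas9 guide scaffold. Separately, the EF-1α core promoter with its intron A expresses puromycin N-acetyltransferase to select transduced mammalian cells, and a WPRE enhances transcript expression.

The plasmid does not encode Cas9, so it must be paired with a separate Cas9 vector or used in cells that already express the nuclease. It belongs to a human kinome gRNA collection and is suited to CRISPR knockout of STK33 in transduced human cells.
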