Features (pLannotate 1.2.2; 29 found; start..end, strand, type, name):
     14..80      +  CDS            small t antigen (fragment): SV40 (simian virus 40) small t antigen
    106..317     +  promoter       EF-1α core promoter: core promoter for human elongation factor EF-1α
    318..1256    +  intron         EF-1α intron A: intron upstream of the start codon of human EF-1α
   1278..1877    +  CDS            PuroR (fragment): puromycin N-acetyltransferase; pac from Streptomyces; confers resistance to puromycin
   1893..2481    +  misc_feature   WPRE: woodchuck hepatitis virus posttranscriptional regulatory element
   2532..2551    +  misc_feature   cPPT/CTS (fragment): central polypurine tract and central termination sequence of HIV-1
   2553..2786    +  LTR            3' LTR (ΔU3): self-inactivating 3' long terminal repeat (LTR) from HIV-1
   2864..2985    +  polyA_signal   SV40 poly(A) signal: SV40 polyadenylation signal
   3025..3160    +  rep_origin     SV40 ori: SV40 origin of replication
   3181..3199    -  promoter       T7 promoter: promoter for bacteriophage T7 RNA polymerase
   3207..3362    +  CDS            lacZα (fragment): LacZα fragment of β-galactosidase; lacZ fragment
   3367..3795    +  rep_origin     f1 ori (sequence partly withheld): f1 bacteriophage origin of replication; arrow indicates direction of (+) strand synthesis
   3848..3952    +  promoter       AmpR promoter: bla
   3953..4813    +  CDS            AmpR: β-lactamase; bla; confers resistance to ampicillin, carbenicillin, and related antibiotics
   4984..5572    +  rep_origin     ori: high-copy-number ColE1/pMB1/pBR322/pUC origin of replication
   5755..5847    +  CDS            lacI (fragment): lac repressor; lacI; The lac repressor binds to the lac operator to inhibit transcription in E. coli. This inhibition can be relieved by adding lactose or isopropyl-β-D-thiogalactopyranoside (IPTG).
   5860..5881    +  protein_bind   CAP binding site: CAP binding activates transcription in the presence of cAMP. E. coli catabolite activator protein
   5896..5926    +  promoter       lac promoter: promoter for the E. coli lac operon
   5934..5950    +  protein_bind   lac operator: The lac repressor binds to the lac operator to inhibit transcription in E. coli. This inhibition can be relieved by adding lactose or isopropyl-β-D-thiogalactopyranoside (IPTG). lac repressor encoded by lacI
   5995..6013    +  promoter       T3 promoter: promoter for bacteriophage T3 RNA polymerase
   6041..6267    +  promoter       RSV promoter: Rous sarcoma virus enhancer/promoter
   6268..6448    +  LTR            5' LTR (truncated): truncated 5' long terminal repeat (LTR) from HIV-1
   6495..6620    +  misc_feature   HIV-1 Ψ: packaging signal of human immunodeficiency virus type 1
   6604..6967    +  CDS            HIV-1 gag (fragment): gag protein from human immunodeficiency virus 1; gag
   7113..7346    +  misc_feature   RRE: The Rev response element (RRE) of HIV-1 allows for Rev-dependent mRNA export from the nucleus to the cytoplasm.
   7723..7749    +  CDS            Rev (fragment): human immunodeficiency virus 1 (HIV-1) Rev protein; rev; enhances nuclear export of unspliced and incompletely spliced viral mRNAs
   7753..7993    +  promoter       U6 promoter: RNA polymerase III promoter for human U6 snRNA
   8023..8098    +  misc_RNA       gRNA scaffold: guide RNA scaffold for the Streptococcus pyogenes CRISPR/Cas9 system
   8154..8271    +  misc_feature   cPPT/CTS: central polypurine tract and central termination sequence of HIV-1
>Addgene plasmid #76984 | STK33 gRNA (BRDN0001149402) | addgene full sequence | sequence record 186888 | Addgene Assembled Sequence
CCCGGGTGCAAAGATGGATAAAGTTTTAAACAGAGAGGAATCTTTGCAGCTAATGGACCTTCTAGGTCTT
GAAAGGAGTGGGAATTGGCTCCGGTGCCCGTCAGTGGGCAGAGCGCACATCGCCCACAGTCCCCGAGAAG
TTGGGGGGAGGGGTCGGCAATTGATCCGGTGCCTAGAGAAGGTGGCGCGGGGTAAACTGGGAAAGTGATG
TCGTGTACTGGCTCCGCCTTTTTCCCGAGGGTGGGGGAGAACCGTATATAAGTGCAGTAGTCGCCGTGAA
CGTTCTTTTTCGCAACGGGTTTGCCGCCAGAACACAGGTAAGTGCCGTGTGTGGTTCCCGCGGGCCTGGC
CTCTTTACGGGTTATGGCCCTTGCGTGCCTTGAATTACTTCCACCTGGCTGCAGTACGTGATTCTTGATC
CCGAGCTTCGGGTTGGAAGTGGGTGGGAGAGTTCGAGGCCTTGCGCTTAAGGAGCCCCTTCGCCTCGTGC
TTGAGTTGAGGCCTGGCCTGGGCGCTGGGGCCGCCGCGTGCGAATCTGGTGGCACCTTCGCGCCTGTCTC
GCTGCTTTCGATAAGTCTCTAGCCATTTAAAATTTTTGATGACCTGCTGCGACGCTTTTTTTCTGGCAAG
ATAGTCTTGTAAATGCGGGCCAAGATCTGCACACTGGTATTTCGGTTTTTGGGGCCGCGGGCGGCGACGG
GGCCCGTGCGTCCCAGCGCACATGTTCGGCGAGGCGGGGCCTGCGAGCGCGGCCACCGAGAATCGGACGG
GGGTAGTCTCAAGCTGGCCGGCCTGCTCTGGTGCCTGGCCTCGCGCCGCCGTGTATCGCCCCGCCCTGGG
CGGCAAGGCTGGCCCGGTCGGCACCAGTTGCGTGAGCGGAAAGATGGCCGCTTCCCGGCCCTGCTGCAGG
GAGCTCAAAATGGAGGACGCGGCGCTCGGGAGAGCGGGCGGGTGAGTCACCCACACAAAGGAAAAGGGCC
TTTCCGTCCTCAGCCGTCGCTTCATGTGACTCCACGGAGTACCGGGCGCCGTCCAGGCACCTCGATTAGT
TCTCGAGCTTTTGGAGTACGTCGTCTTTAGGTTGGGGGGAGGGGTTTTATGCGATGGAGTTTCCCCACAC
TGAGTGGGTGGAGACTGAAGTTAGGCCAGCTTGGCACTTGATGTAATTCTCCTTGGAATTTGCCCTTTTT
GAGTTTGGATCTTGGTTCATTCTCAAGCCTCAGACAGTGGTTCAAAGTTTTTTTCTTCCATTTCAGGTGT
CGTGACGTACGGCCACCATGACCGAGTACAAGCCCACGGTGCGCCTCGCCACCCGCGACGACGTCCCCAG
GGCCGTACGCACCCTCGCCGCCGCGTTCGCCGACTACCCCGCCACGCGCCACACCGTCGATCCGGACCGC
CACATCGAGCGGGTCACCGAGCTGCAAGAACTCTTCCTCACGCGCGTCGGGCTCGACATCGGCAAGGTGT
GGGTCGCGGACGACGGCGCCGCCGTGGCGGTCTGGACCACGCCGGAGAGCGTCGAAGCGGGGGCGGTGTT
CGCCGAGATCGGCCCGCGCATGGCCGAGTTGAGCGGTTCCCGGCTGGCCGCGCAGCAACAGATGGAAGGC
CTCCTGGCGCCGCACCGGCCCAAGGAGCCCGCGTGGTTCCTGGCCACCGTCGGAGTCTCGCCCGACCACC
AGGGCAAGGGTCTGGGCAGCGCCGTCGTGCTCCCCGGAGTGGAGGCGGCCGAGCGCGCCGGGGTGCCCGC
CTTCCTGGAGACCTCCGCGCCCCGCAACCTCCCCTTCTACGAGCGGCTCGGCTTCACCGTCACCGCCGAC
GTCGAGGTGCCCGAAGGACCGCGCACCTGGTGCATGACCCGCAAGCCCGGTGCCTGAACGCGTTAAGTCG
ACAATCAACCTCTGGATTACAAAATTTGTGAAAGATTGACTGGTATTCTTAACTATGTTGCTCCTTTTAC
GCTATGTGGATACGCTGCTTTAATGCCTTTGTATCATGCTATTGCTTCCCGTATGGCTTTCATTTTCTCC
TCCTTGTATAAATCCTGGTTGCTGTCTCTTTATGAGGAGTTGTGGCCCGTTGTCAGGCAACGTGGCGTGG
TGTGCACTGTGTTTGCTGACGCAACCCCCACTGGTTGGGGCATTGCCACCACCTGTCAGCTCCTTTCCGG
GACTTTCGCTTTCCCCCTCCCTATTGCCACGGCGGAACTCATCGCCGCCTGCCTTGCCCGCTGCTGGACA
GGGGCTCGGCTGTTGGGCACTGACAATTCCGTGGTGTTGTCGGGGAAATCATCGTCCTTTCCTTGGCTGC
TCGCCTGTGTTGCCACCTGGATTCTGCGCGGGACGTCCTTCTGCTACGTCCCTTCGGCCCTCAATCCAGC
GGACCTTCCTTCCCGCGGCCTGCTGCCGGCTCTGCGGCCTCTTCCGCGTCTTCGCCTTCGCCCTCAGACG
AGTCGGATCTCCCTTTGGGCCGCCTCCCCGCGTCGACTTTAAGACCAATGACTTACAAGGCAGCTGTAGA
TCTTAGCCACTTTTTAAAAGAAAAGGGGGGACTGGAAGGGCTAATTCACTCCCAACGAAGACAAGATCTG
CTTTTTGCTTGTACTGGGTCTCTCTGGTTAGACCAGATCTGAGCCTGGGAGCTCTCTGGCTAACTAGGGA
ACCCACTGCTTAAGCCTCAATAAAGCTTGCCTTGAGTGCTTCAAGTAGTGTGTGCCCGTCTGTTGTGTGA
CTCTGGTAACTAGAGATCCCTCAGACCCTTTTAGTCAGTGTGGAAAATCTCTAGCAGTACGTATAGTAGT
TCATGTCATCTTATTATTCAGTATTTATAACTTGCAAAGAAATGAATATCAGAGAGTGAGAGGAACTTGT
TTATTGCAGCTTATAATGGTTACAAATAAAGCAATAGCATCACAAATTTCACAAATAAAGCATTTTTTTC
ACTGCATTCTAGTTGTGGTTTGTCCAAACTCATCAATGTATCTTATCATGTCTGGCTCTAGCTATCCCGC
CCCTAACTCCGCCCATCCCGCCCCTAACTCCGCCCAGTTCCGCCCATTCTCCGCCCCATGGCTGACTAAT
TTTTTTTATTTATGCAGAGGCCGAGGCCGCCTCGGCCTCTGAGCTATTCCAGAAGTAGTGAGGAGGCTTT
TTTGGAGGCCTAGGGACGTACCCAATTCGCCCTATAGTGAGTCGTATTACGCGCGCTCACTGGCCGTCGT
TTTACAACGTCGTGACTGGGAAAACCCTGGCGTTACCCAACTTAATCGCCTTGCAGCACATCCCCCTTTC
GCCAGCTGGCGTAATAGCGAAGAGGCCCGCACCGATCGCCCTTCCCAACAGTTGCGCAGCCTGAATGGCG
AATGGG
[124 nt withheld, positions 3367-3490]
C
[91 nt withheld, positions 3492-3582]
A
[49 nt withheld, positions 3584-3632]
CCTTTGACGTTGGAGTCCACGTTCTTT
[37 nt withheld, positions 3660-3696]
ACCCTATCTCGGTCTATTCTTTTGATTTATAAGGGATTTTGCCGATTTCGGCCTATTGGTTAAAAAATGA
GCTGATTTAACAAAAATTTAACGCGAATTTTAACAAAATATTAACGCTTACAATTTAGGTGGCACTTTTC
GGGGAAATGTGCGCGGAACCCCTATTTGTTTATTTTTCTAAATACATTCAAATATGTATCCGCTCATGAG
ACAATAACCCTGATAAATGCTTCAATAATATTGAAAAAGGAAGAGTATGAGTATTCAACATTTCCGTGTC
GCCCTTATTCCCTTTTTTGCGGCATTTTGCCTTCCTGTTTTTGCTCACCCAGAAACGCTGGTGAAAGTAA
AAGATGCTGAAGATCAGTTGGGTGCACGAGTGGGTTACATCGAACTGGATCTCAACAGCGGTAAGATCCT
TGAGAGTTTTCGCCCCGAAGAACGTTTTCCAATGATGAGCACTTTTAAAGTTCTGCTATGTGGCGCGGTA
TTATCCCGTATTGACGCCGGGCAAGAGCAACTCGGTCGCCGCATACACTATTCTCAGAATGACTTGGTTG
AGTACTCACCAGTCACAGAAAAGCATCTTACGGATGGCATGACAGTAAGAGAATTATGCAGTGCTGCCAT
AACCATGAGTGATAACACTGCGGCCAACTTACTTCTGACAACGATCGGAGGACCGAAGGAGCTAACCGCT
TTTTTGCACAACATGGGGGATCATGTAACTCGCCTTGATCGTTGGGAACCGGAGCTGAATGAAGCCATAC
CAAACGACGAGCGTGACACCACGATGCCTGTAGCAATGGCAACAACGTTGCGCAAACTATTAACTGGCGA
ACTACTTACTCTAGCTTCCCGGCAACAATTAATAGACTGGATGGAGGCGGATAAAGTTGCAGGACCACTT
CTGCGCTCGGCCCTTCCGGCTGGCTGGTTTATTGCTGATAAATCTGGAGCCGGTGAGCGTGGGTCTCGCG
GTATCATTGCAGCACTGGGGCCAGATGGTAAGCCCTCCCGTATCGTAGTTATCTACACGACGGGGAGTCA
GGCAACTATGGATGAACGAAATAGACAGATCGCTGAGATAGGTGCCTCACTGATTAAGCATTGGTAACTG
TCAGACCAAGTTTACTCATATATACTTTAGATTGATTTAAAACTTCATTTTTAATTTAAAAGGATCTAGG
TGAAGATCCTTTTTGATAATCTCATGACCAAAATCCCTTAACGTGAGTTTTCGTTCCACTGAGCGTCAGA
CCCCGTAGAAAAGATCAAAGGATCTTCTTGAGATCCTTTTTTTCTGCGCGTAATCTGCTGCTTGCAAACA
AAAAAACCACCGCTACCAGCGGTGGTTTGTTTGCCGGATCAAGAGCTACCAACTCTTTTTCCGAAGGTAA
CTGGCTTCAGCAGAGCGCAGATACCAAATACTGTTCTTCTAGTGTAGCCGTAGTTAGGCCACCACTTCAA
GAACTCTGTAGCACCGCCTACATACCTCGCTCTGCTAATCCTGTTACCAGTGGCTGCTGCCAGTGGCGAT
AAGTCGTGTCTTACCGGGTTGGACTCAAGACGATAGTTACCGGATAAGGCGCAGCGGTCGGGCTGAACGG
GGGGTTCGTGCACACAGCCCAGCTTGGAGCGAACGACCTACACCGAACTGAGATACCTACAGCGTGAGCT
ATGAGAAAGCGCCACGCTTCCCGAAGGGAGAAAGGCGGACAGGTATCCGGTAAGCGGCAGGGTCGGAACA
GGAGAGCGCACGAGGGAGCTTCCAGGGGGAAACGCCTGGTATCTTTATAGTCCTGTCGGGTTTCGCCACC
TCTGACTTGAGCGTCGATTTTTGTGATGCTCGTCAGGGGGGCGGAGCCTATGGAAAAACGCCAGCAACGC
GGCCTTTTTACGGTTCCTGGCCTTTTGCTGGCCTTTTGCTCACATGTTCTTTCCTGCGTTATCCCCTGAT
TCTGTGGATAACCGTATTACCGCCTTTGAGTGAGCTGATACCGCTCGCCGCAGCCGAACGACCGAGCGCA
GCGAGTCAGTGAGCGAGGAAGCGGAAGAGCGCCCAATACGCAAACCGCCTCTCCCCGCGCGTTGGCCGAT
TCATTAATGCAGCTGGCACGACAGGTTTCCCGACTGGAAAGCGGGCAGTGAGCGCAACGCAATTAATGTG
AGTTAGCTCACTCATTAGGCACCCCAGGCTTTACACTTTATGCTTCCGGCTCGTATGTTGTGTGGAATTG
TGAGCGGATAACAATTTCACACAGGAAACAGCTATGACCATGATTACGCCAAGCGCGCAATTAACCCTCA
CTAAAGGGAACAAAAGCTGGAGCTGCAAGCTTAATGTAGTCTTATGCAATACTCTTGTAGTCTTGCAACA
TGGTAACGATGAGTTAGCAACATGCCTTACAAGGAGAGAAAAAGCACCGTGCATGCCGATTGGTGGAAGT
AAGGTGGTACGATCGTGCCTTATTAGGAAGGCAACAGACGGGTCTGACATGGATTGGACGAACCACTGAA
TTGCCGCATTGCAGAGATATTGTATTTAAGTGCCTAGCTCGATACATAAACGGGTCTCTCTGGTTAGACC
AGATCTGAGCCTGGGAGCTCTCTGGCTAACTAGGGAACCCACTGCTTAAGCCTCAATAAAGCTTGCCTTG
AGTGCTTCAAGTAGTGTGTGCCCGTCTGTTGTGTGACTCTGGTAACTAGAGATCCCTCAGACCCTTTTAG
TCAGTGTGGAAAATCTCTAGCAGTGGCGCCCGAACAGGGACTTGAAAGCGAAAGGGAAACCAGAGGAGCT
CTCTCGACGCAGGACTCGGCTTGCTGAAGCGCGCACGGCAAGAGGCGAGGGGCGGCGACTGGTGAGTACG
CCAAAAATTTTGACTAGCGGAGGCTAGAAGGAGAGAGATGGGTGCGAGAGCGTCAGTATTAAGCGGGGGA
GAATTAGATCGCGATGGGAAAAAATTCGGTTAAGGCCAGGGGGAAAGAAAAAATATAAATTAAAACATAT
AGTATGGGCAAGCAGGGAGCTAGAACGATTCGCAGTTAATCCTGGCCTGTTAGAAACATCAGAAGGCTGT
AGACAAATACTGGGACAGCTACAACCATCCCTTCAGACAGGATCAGAAGAACTTAGATCATTATATAATA
CAGTAGCAACCCTCTATTGTGTGCATCAAAGGATAGAGATAAAAGACACCAAGGAAGCTTTAGACAAGAT
AGAGGAAGAGCAAAACAAAAGTAAGACCACCGCACAGCAAGCGGCCGCTGATCTTCAGACCTGGAGGAGG
AGATATGAGGGACAATTGGAGAAGTGAATTATATAAATATAAAGTAGTAAAAATTGAACCATTAGGAGTA
GCACCCACCAAGGCAAAGAGAAGAGTGGTGCAGAGAGAAAAAAGAGCAGTGGGAATAGGAGCTTTGTTCC
TTGGGTTCTTGGGAGCAGCAGGAAGCACTATGGGCGCAGCGTCAATGACGCTGACGGTACAGGCCAGACA
ATTATTGTCTGGTATAGTGCAGCAGCAGAACAATTTGCTGAGGGCTATTGAGGCGCAACAGCATCTGTTG
CAACTCACAGTCTGGGGCATCAAGCAGCTCCAGGCAAGAATCCTGGCTGTGGAAAGATACCTAAAGGATC
AACAGCTCCTGGGGATTTGGGGTTGCTCTGGAAAACTCATTTGCACCACTGCTGTGCCTTGGAATGCTAG
TTGGAGTAATAAATCTCTGGAACAGATTTGGAATCACACGACCTGGATGGAGTGGGACAGAGAAATTAAC
AATTACACAAGCTTAATACACTCCTTAATTGAAGAATCGCAAAACCAGCAAGAAAAGAATGAACAAGAAT
TATTGGAATTAGATAAATGGGCAAGTTTGTGGAATTGGTTTAACATAACAAATTGGCTGTGGTATATAAA
ATTATTCATAATGATAGTAGGAGGCTTGGTAGGTTTAAGAATAGTTTTTGCTGTACTTTCTATAGTGAAT
AGAGTTAGGCAGGGATATTCACCATTATCGTTTCAGACCCACCTCCCAACCCCGAGGGGACCCAGAGAGG
GCCTATTTCCCATGATTCCTTCATATTTGCATATACGATACAAGGCTGTTAGAGAGATAATTAGAATTAA
TTTGACTGTAAACACAAAGATATTAGTACAAAATACGTGACGTAGAAAGTAATAATTTCTTGGGTAGTTT
GCAGTTTTAAAATTATGTTTTAAAATGGACTATCATATGCTTACCGTAACTTGAAAGTATTTCGATTTCT
TGGCTTTATATATCTTGTGGAAAGGACGAAACACCGGGTCGGGGCAACTTTACAGAGTTTTAGAGCTAGA
AATAGCAAGTTAAAATAAGGCTAGTCCGTTATCAACTTGAAAAAGTGGCACCGAGTCGGTGCTTTTTTAA
GCTTGGCGTAACTAGATCTTGAGACAAATGGCAGTATTCATCCACAATTTTAAAAGAAAAGGGGGGATTG
GGGGGTACAGTGCAGGGGAAAGAATAGTAGACATAATAGCAACAGACATACAAACTAAAGAATTACAAAA
ACAAATTACAAAAATTCAAAATTTTCGGGTTTATTACAGGGACAGCAGAGATCCACTTTGGCGCCGGCTC
GAGGGGG
