>Addgene plasmid #76984 | STK33 gRNA (BRDN0001149402) | depositor partial sequence | sequence record 144444 | Target Sequence
GGTCGGGGCAACTTTACAGA
