>Addgene plasmid #76984 | STK33 gRNA (BRDN0001149402) | addgene partial sequence | sequence record 186887 | hU6-F
TAGAAAGTAATAATTTCTTGGGTAGTTTGCAGTTTTAAAATTATGTTTTAAAATGGACTATCATATGCTT
ACCGTAACTTGAAAGTATTTCGATTTCTTGGCTTTATATATCTTGTGGAAAGGACGAAACACCGGGTCGG
GGCAACTTTACAGAGTTTTAGAGCTAGAAATAGCAAGTTAAAATAAGGCTAGTCCGTTATCAACTTGAAA
AAGTGGCACCGAGTCGGTGCTTTTTTAAGCTTGGCGTAACTAGATCTTGAGACAAATGGCAGTATTCATC
CACAATTTTAAAAGAAAAGGGGGGATTGGGGGGTACAGTGCAGGGGAAAGAATAGTAGACATAATAGCAA
CAGACATACAAACTAAAGAATTACAAAAACAAATTACAAAAATTCAAAATTTTCGGGTTTATTACAGGGA
CAGCAGAGATCCACTTTGGCGCCGGCTCGAGGGGGCCCGGGTGCAAAGATGGATAAAGTTTTAAACAGAG
AGGAATCTTTGCAGCTAATGGACCTTCTAGGTCTTGAAAGGAGTGGGAATTGGCTCCGGTGCCCGTCAGT
GGGCAGAGCG
